>Addgene plasmid #220709 | AiP1537 - pAAV-AiE2135m_3xC2-minBG-FlpO-HGHpA | addgene full sequence | sequence record 462035 | Addgene NGS Result
CCTGCAGGCAGCTGCGCGCTCGCTCGCTCACTGAGGCCGCCCGGGCGTCGGGCGACCTTTGGTCGCCCGG
CCTCAGTGAGCGAGCGAGCGCGCAGAGAGGGAGTGGCCAACTCCATCACTAGGGGTTCCTGCGGCCGCAC
GCGTTCCAAGGCCCCCTTTCCTGCCAAACAAAGCCCCCAGCCACCCGACTGCCGCCCAACAGGCACCTGG
GGCCTCTGGGCCTGGGAATCAAAGCCTGTTTTGCAAAGGAGGCCCAGTGTTTGGAGAACACCCATCCCCT
GCTGCCCGGTCCTTCAAAGAACCGGCATTGTTCTGCGCTGAGAAGGCGCCTCTTGACGCGCTGGGCAGGG
TCGGCTTGACGCTGGTGGACCTCCAAGGCCCCCTTTCCTGCCAAACAAAGCCCCCAGCCACCCGACTGCC
GCCCAACAGGCACCTGGGGCCTCTGGGCCTGGGAATCAAAGCCTGTTTTGCAAAGGAGGCCCAGTGTTTG
GAGAACACCCATCCCCTGCTGCCCGGTCCTTCAAAGAACCGGCATTGTTCTGCGCTGAGAAGGCGCCTCT
TGACGCGCTGGGCAGGGTCGGCTTGACGCTGGTGGACCTCCAAGGCCCCCTTTCCTGCCAAACAAAGCCC
CCAGCCACCCGACTGCCGCCCAACAGGCACCTGGGGCCTCTGGGCCTGGGAATCAAAGCCTGTTTTGCAA
AGGAGGCCCAGTGTTTGGAGAACACCCATCCCCTGCTGCCCGGTCCTTCAAAGAACCGGCATTGTTCTGC
GCTGAGAAGGCGCCTCTTGACGCGCTGGGCAGGGTCGGCTTGACGCTGGTGGACCGAGCTCGGGCTGGGC
ATAAAAGTCAGGGCAGAGCCATCTATTGCTTACATTTGCTTCTGGCGTGGCCACCATGGCTCCTAAGAAG
AAGAGGAAGGTGATGAGCCAGTTCGACATCCTGTGCAAGACCCCCCCCAAGGTGCTGGTGCGGCAGTTCG
TGGAGAGATTCGAGAGGCCCAGCGGCGAGAAGATCGCCAGCTGTGCCGCCGAGCTGACCTACCTGTGCTG
GATGATCACCCACAACGGCACCGCCATCAAGAGGGCCACCTTCATGAGCTACAACACCATCATCAGCAAC
AGCCTGAGCTTCGACATCGTGAACAAGAGCCTGCAGTTCAAGTACAAGACCCAGAAGGCCACCATCCTGG
AGGCCAGCCTGAAGAAGCTGATCCCCGCCTGGGAGTTCACCATCATCCCTTACAACGGCCAGAAGCACCA
GAGCGACATCACCGACATCGTGTCCAGCCTGCAGCTGCAGTTCGAGAGCAGCGAGGAGGCCGACAAGGGC
AACAGCCACAGCAAGAAGATGCTGAAGGCCCTGCTGTCCGAGGGCGAGAGCATCTGGGAGATCACCGAGA
AGATCCTGAACAGCTTCGAGTACACCAGCAGGTTCACCAAGACCAAGACCCTGTACCAGTTCCTGTTCCT
GGCCACATTCATCAACTGCGGCAGGTTCAGCGACATCAAGAACGTGGACCCCAAGAGCTTCAAGCTGGTG
CAGAACAAGTACCTGGGCGTGATCATTCAGTGCCTGGTGACCGAGACCAAGACAAGCGTGTCCAGGCACA
TCTACTTTTTCAGCGCCAGAGGCAGGATCGACCCCCTGGTGTACCTGGACGAGTTCCTGAGGAACAGCGA
GCCCGTGCTGAAGAGAGTGAACAGGACCGGCAACAGCAGCAGCAACAAGCAGGAGTACCAGCTGCTGAAG
GACAACCTGGTGCGCAGCTACAACAAGGCCCTGAAGAAGAACGCCCCCTACCCCATCTTCGCTATCAAGA
ACGGCCCTAAGAGCCACATCGGCAGGCACCTGATGACCAGCTTTCTGAGCATGAAGGGCCTGACCGAGCT
GACAAACGTGGTGGGCAACTGGAGCGACAAGAGGGCCTCCGCCGTGGCCAGGACCACCTACACCCACCAG
ATCACCGCCATCCCCGACCACTACTTCGCCCTGGTGTCCAGGTACTACGCCTACGACCCCATCAGCAAGG
AGATGATCGCCCTGAAGGACGAGACCAACCCCATCGAGGAGTGGCAGCACATCGAGCAGCTGAAGGGCAG
CGCCGAGGGCAGCATCAGATACCCCGCCTGGAACGGCATCATCAGCCAGGAGGTGCTGGACTACCTGAGC
AGCTACATCAACAGGCGGATCTGAGAATTACGGGTGGCATCCCTGTGACCCCTCCCCAGTGCCTCTCCTG
GCCCTGGAAGTTGCCACTCCAGTGCCCACCAGCCTTGTCCTAATAAAATTAAGTTGCATCATTTTGTCTG
ACTAGGTGTCCTTCTATAATATTATGGGGTGGAGGGGGGTGGTATGGAGCAAGGGGCAAGTTGGGAAGAC
AACCTGTAGGGCCTGCGGGGTCTATTGGGAACCAAGCTGGAGTGCAGTGGCACAATCTTGGCTCACTGCA
ATCTCCGCCTCCTGGGTTCAAGCGATTCTCCTGCCTCAGCCTCCCGAGTTGTTGGGATTCCAGGCATGCA
TGACCAGGCTCAGCTAATTTTTGTTTTTTTGGTAGAGACGGGGTTTCACCATATTGGCCAGGCTGGTCTC
CAACTCCTAATCTCAGGTGATCTACCCACCTTGGCCTCCCAAATTGCTGGGATTACAGGCGTGAACCACT
GCTCCCTTCCCTGTCCTTCTGATTTTGTAGGTAACCACGTGCGGACCGAGCGGCCGCAGGAACCCCTAGT
GATGGAGTTGGCCACTCCCTCTCTGCGCGCTCGCTCGCTCACTGAGGCCGGGCGACCAAAGGTCGCCCGA
CGCCCGGGCTTTGCCCGGGCGGCCTCAGTGAGCGAGCGAGCGCGCAGCTGCCTGCAGGGGCGCCTGATGC
GGTATTTTCTCCTTACGCATCTGTGCGGTATTTCACACCGCATA
[95 nt withheld, positions 2915-3009]
T
[46 nt withheld, positions 3011-3056]
C
[141 nt withheld, positions 3058-3198]
CCTTTGACGTTGGAGTCCACGTTCTTT
[37 nt withheld, positions 3226-3262]
ACTCTATCTCGGGCTATTCTTTTGATTTATAAGGGATTTTGCCGATTTCGGTCTATTGGTTAAAAAATGA
GCTGATTTAACAAAAATTTAACGCGAATTTTAACAAAATATTAACGTTTACAATTTTATGGTGCACTCTC
AGTACAATCTGCTCTGATGCCGCATAGTTAAGCCAGCCCCGACACCCGCCAACACCCGCTGACGCGCCCT
GACGGGCTTGTCTGCTCCCGGCATCCGCTTACAGACAAGCTGTGACCGTCTCCGGGAGCTGCATGTGTCA
GAGGTTTTCACCGTCATCACCGAAACGCGCGAGACGAAAGGGCCTCGTGATACGCCTATTTTTATAGGTT
AATGTCATGATAATAATGGTTTCTTAGACGTCAGGTGGCACTTTTCGGGGAAATGTGCGCGGAACCCCTA
TTTGTTTATTTTTCTAAATACATTCAAATATGTATCCGCTCATGAGACAATAACCCTGATAAATGCTTCA
ATAATATTGAAAAAGGAAGAGTATGAGTATTCAACATTTCCGTGTCGCCCTTATTCCCTTTTTTGCGGCA
TTTTGCCTTCCTGTTTTTGCTCACCCAGAAACGCTGGTGAAAGTAAAAGATGCTGAAGATCAGTTGGGTG
CACGAGTGGGTTACATCGAACTGGATCTCAACAGCGGTAAGATCCTTGAGAGTTTTCGCCCCGAAGAACG
TTTTCCAATGATGAGCACTTTTAAAGTTCTGCTATGTGGCGCGGTATTATCCCGTATTGACGCCGGGCAA
GAGCAACTCGGTCGCCGCATACACTATTCTCAGAATGACTTGGTTGAGTACTCACCAGTCACAGAAAAGC
ATCTTACGGATGGCATGACAGTAAGAGAATTATGCAGTGCTGCCATAACCATGAGTGATAACACTGCGGC
CAACTTACTTCTGACAACGATCGGAGGACCGAAGGAGCTAACCGCTTTTTTGCACAACATGGGGGATCAT
GTAACTCGCCTTGATCGTTGGGAACCGGAGCTGAATGAAGCCATACCAAACGACGAGCGTGACACCACGA
TGCCTGTAGCAATGGCAACAACGTTGCGCAAACTATTAACTGGCGAACTACTTACTCTAGCTTCCCGGCA
ACAATTAATAGACTGGATGGAGGCGGATAAAGTTGCAGGACCACTTCTGCGCTCGGCCCTTCCGGCTGGC
TGGTTTATTGCTGATAAATCTGGAGCCGGTGAGCGTGGGTCTCGCGGTATCATTGCAGCACTGGGGCCAG
ATGGTAAGCCCTCCCGTATCGTAGTTATCTACACGACGGGGAGTCAGGCAACTATGGATGAACGAAATAG
ACAGATCGCTGAGATAGGTGCCTCACTGATTAAGCATTGGTAACTGTCAGACCAAGTTTACTCATATATA
CTTTAGATTGATTTAAAACTTCATTTTTAATTTAAAAGGATCTAGGTGAAGATCCTTTTTGATAATCTCA
TGACCAAAATCCCTTAACGTGAGTTTTCGTTCCACTGAGCGTCAGACCCCGTAGAAAAGATCAAAGGATC
TTCTTGAGATCCTTTTTTTCTGCGCGTAATCTGCTGCTTGCAAACAAAAAAACCACCGCTACCAGCGGTG
GTTTGTTTGCCGGATCAAGAGCTACCAACTCTTTTTCCGAAGGTAACTGGCTTCAGCAGAGCGCAGATAC
CAAATACTGTTCTTCTAGTGTAGCCGTAGTTAGGCCACCACTTCAAGAACTCTGTAGCACCGCCTACATA
CCTCGCTCTGCTAATCCTGTTACCAGTGGCTGCTGCCAGTGGCGATAAGTCGTGTCTTACCGGGTTGGAC
TCAAGACGATAGTTACCGGATAAGGCGCAGCGGTCGGGCTGAACGGGGGGTTCGTGCACACAGCCCAGCT
TGGAGCGAACGACCTACACCGAACTGAGATACCTACAGCGTGAGCTATGAGAAAGCGCCACGCTTCCCGA
AGGGAGAAAGGCGGACAGGTATCCGGTAAGCGGCAGGGTCGGAACAGGAGAGCGCACGAGGGAGCTTCCA
GGGGGAAACGCCTGGTATCTTTATAGTCCTGTCGGGTTTCGCCACCTCTGACTTGAGCGTCGATTTTTGT
GATGCTCGTCAGGGGGGCGGAGCCTATGGAAAAACGCCAGCAACGCGGCCTTTTTACGGTTCCTGGCCTT
TTGCTGGCCTTTTGCTCACATGT
Features (pLannotate 1.2.2; 12 found; start..end, strand, type, name):
     12..39      +  repeat_region  AAV2 ITR (fragment): inverted terminal repeat of adeno-associated virus serotype 2 inverted
     68..95      +  repeat_region  AAV2 ITR (fragment): inverted terminal repeat of adeno-associated virus serotype 2 inverted
    896..2194    +  CDS            FLPo: nuclear-targeted site-specific recombinase FLPo is a mouse codon-optimized fusion between the SV40 nuclear localization signal and a thermostable version of the Saccharomyces cerevisiae site-specific recombinase FLP. Recombination occurs at FRT sequences.
   2202..2678    +  polyA_signal   hGH poly(A) signal: human growth hormone polyadenylation signal
   2718..2858    +  repeat_region  AAV2 ITR: inverted terminal repeat of adeno-associated virus serotype 2 inverted
   2863..2914    -  misc_feature   bom (fragment): basis of mobility region from pBR322
   2933..3388    +  rep_origin     f1 ori (sequence partly withheld): f1 bacteriophage origin of replication; arrow indicates direction of (+) strand synthesis
   3389..3438    -  misc_feature   bom (fragment): basis of mobility region from pBR322
   3540..3575    -  CDS            rop (fragment): Rop protein, which maintains plasmids at low copy number; rop
   3670..3774    +  promoter       AmpR promoter: bla
   3775..4635    +  CDS            AmpR: β-lactamase; bla; confers resistance to ampicillin, carbenicillin, and related antibiotics
   4806..5394    +  rep_origin     ori: high-copy-number ColE1/pMB1/pBR322/pUC origin of replication
