[The description below was written by a language model from this plasmid's Addgene catalogue record and pLannotate feature annotations shown in this document.]
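Description:
AiP1537 - pAAV-AiE2135m_3xC2-minBG-FlpO-HGHpA is a 5,455 nt AAV transfer plasmid built on a pAAV2 backbone and intended for packaging into recombinant adeno-associated virus for delivery to brain tissue. In bacteria it replicates from a high-copy ColE1/pUC-type origin and is selected with ampicillin through the bla gene and its native promoter. The backbone also carries an f1 phage origin and small remnants of the pBR322 bom and rop regions. The payload is bounded by AAV2 inverted terminal repeats, which provide the cis signals for genome replication and encapsidation. The annotation detects the 3' ITR in full but only short fragments of the 5' ITR. That pattern may reflect how hard these hairpin-forming repeats are to sequence and annotate, although the record does not settle the point.

Between the ITRs, the synthetic enhancer AiE2135m_3xC2 sits upstream of a minimal beta-globin promoter (minBG). The record calls the enhancer an optimized sequence, and the name suggests a concatenated core element in three copies. Neither the enhancer nor minBG is annotated in the feature table, but both presumably occupy the unannotated stretch between the 5' ITR and the coding sequence. A minimal promoter has little activity of its own, so expression depends on the enhancer, which limits transcription to particular brain cell populations; the record does not say which ones. The expressed gene is FlpO, a mouse codon-optimized, thermostable Flp recombinase fused to an SV40 nuclear localization signal, and it is followed by the human growth hormone polyadenylation signal. The construct is used to drive Flp-mediated recombination at FRT sites in enhancer-defined cells, for example to switch on Flp-dependent reporter or effector alleles or viruses. It belongs to a broader set of enhancer AAV tools for genetic access to cortical cell types.
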