Addgene plasmid #220709: AiP1537 - pAAV-AiE2135m_3xC2-minBG-FlpO-HGHpA
Purpose: AiE2135m_3xC2 is an optimized enhancer sequence, designed to induce Flp-dependent recombination in specific populations of brain cells
Depositing lab: Allen Institute for Brain Science & Bosiljka Tasic. Depositing organization: Allen Institute. Publication: A suite of enhancer AAVs and transgenic mouse lines for genetic access to cortical cell types. Ben-Simon Y, Hooper M, Narayan S, Daigle TL, Dwivedi D, Way SW, Oster A, Stafford DA, Mich JK, Taormina MJ, Martinez RA, Opitz-Araya X, Roth JR, Alexander JR, Allen S, Amster A, Arbuckle J, Ayala A, Baker PM, Bakken TE, Barcelli T, Barta S, Bendrick J, Bertagnolli D, Bielstein C, Bishwakarma P, Bowlus J, Boyer G, Brouner K, Casian B, Casper T, Chakka AB, Chakrabarty R, Chance RK, Chavan S, Clark M, Colbert K, Collman F, Daniel S, Departee M, DiValentin P, Donadio N, Dotson N, Egdorf T, Fliss T, Gabitto M, Garcia J, Gary A, Gasperini M, Gloe J, Goldy J, Gore BB, Graybuck L, Greisman N, Haeseleer F, Halterman C, Haradon Z, Hastings SD, Helback O, Ho W, Hockemeyer D, Huang C, Huff S, Hunker A, Johansen N, Jones D, Juneau Z, Kalmbach B, Kannan M, Khem S, Kussick E, Kutsal R, Larsen R, Lee C, Lee AY, Leibly M, Lenz GH, Li S, Liang E, Lusk N, Madigan Z, Malloy J, Malone J, McCue R, Melchor J, Mollenkopf T, Moosman S, Morin E, Newman D, Ng L, Ngo K, Omstead V, Otto S, Oyama A, Pena N, Pham T, Phillips E, Pom CA, Potekhina L, Ransford S, Ray PL, Rette D, Reynoldson C, Rimorin C, Rocha D, Ruiz A, Sanchez REA, Sawyer L, Sedeno-Cortes A, Sevigny JP, Shapovalova N, Shepard N, Shulga L, Sigler AR, Siverts L, Soliman S, Somasundaram S, Staats B, Stewart K, Szelenyi E, Tieu M, Trader C, Tran A, van Velthoven CTJ, Walker M, Wang Y, Weed N, Wirthlin M, Wood T, Wynalda B, Yao Z, Zhou T, Ariza J, Dee N, Reding M, Ronellenfitch K, Mufti S, Sunkin SM, Smith KA, Esposito L, Waters J, Thyagarajan B, Yao S, Lein ES, Zeng H, Levi BP, Ngai J, Ting JT, Tasic B. Cell. 2025 May 16:S0092-8674(25)00513-6. doi: 10.1016/j.cell.2025.05.002. PubMed 40403729.
Backbone
  Vector backbone: pAAV2
  Vector type: AAV
Growth in bacteria
  Bacterial resistance: Ampicillin, 100 μg/mL
  Growth temperature: 37°C
  Growth strain: NEB Stable
  Copy number: High Copy
Gene/Insert
  Gene/Insert name: FlpO
  Species: Synthetic
  Promoter: minBG
  Cloning method: Gibson Cloning
Terms and licenses: Academic/Nonprofit Terms; Industry Terms: Not Available to Industry
Depositor comments: 5' Cloning Site: MluI (not destroyed), 3' Cloning Site: SgrAI (not destroyed). Please visit https://doi.org/10.1101/2024.06.10.597244 for bioRxiv preprint.
How to cite: AiP1537 - pAAV-AiE2135m_3xC2-minBG-FlpO-HGHpA was a gift from Allen Institute for Brain Science & Bosiljka Tasic (Addgene plasmid # 220709 ; http://n2t.net/addgene:220709 ; RRID:Addgene_220709)
